>Addgene plasmid #194070 | pCW57.1_V5_BirA*_FLAG_Nt | addgene full sequence | sequence record 380711 | Addgene NGS Result
TATTACAGGGACAGCAGAGATCCACTTTGGCCGCGAATCGATATGTCGAGTTTACTCCCTATCAGTGATA
GAGAACGTATGTCGAGTTTACTCCCTATCAGTGATAGAGAACGATGTCGAGTTTACTCCCTATCAGTGAT
AGAGAACGTATGTCGAGTTTACTCCCTATCAGTGATAGAGAACGTATGTCGAGTTTACTCCCTATCAGTG
ATAGAGAACGTATGTCGAGTTTATCCCTATCAGTGATAGAGAACGTATGTCGAGTTTACTCCCTATCAGT
GATAGAGAACGTATGTCGAGGTAGGCGTGTACGGTGGGAGGCCTATATAAGCAGAGCTCGTTTAGTGAAC
CGTCAGATCGCCTGGAGAATTGGCTAGCATCAAACCATGGGACCCATCCCCAACCCCCTGCTGGGCCTGG
ACAGCACCAAGGACAACACCGTGCCCCTGAAGCTGATCGCCCTGCTGGCCAACGGCGAGTTCCACAGCGG
CGAGCAGCTGGGCGAGACCCTGGGCATGAGCCGGGCCGCCATCAACAAGCACATCCAGACCCTGCGGGAC
TGGGGCGTGGACGTGTTCACCGTGCCCGGCAAGGGCTACAGCCTGCCCGAGCCCATCCAGCTGCTGAACG
CCAAGCAGATCCTGGGCCAGCTGGACGGCGGCAGCGTGGCCGTGCTGCCCGTGATCGACAGCACCAACCA
GTACCTGCTGGACCGGATCGGCGAGCTGAAGAGCGGCGACGCCTGCATCGCCGAGTACCAGCAGGCCGGC
CGGGGCGGCCGGGGCCGGAAGTGGTTCAGCCCCTTCGGCGCCAACCTGTACCTGAGCATGTTCTGGCGGC
TGGAGCAGGGCCCCGCCGCCGCCATCGGCCTGAGCCTGGTGATCGGCATCGTGATGGCCGAGGTGCTGCG
GAAGCTGGGCGCCGACAAGGTGCGGGTGAAGTGGCCCAACGACCTGTACCTGCAGGACCGGAAGCTGGCC
GGCATCCTGGTGGAGCTGACCGGCAAGACCGGCGACGCCGCCCAGATCGTGATCGGCGCCGGCATCAACA
TGGCCATGCGGCGGGTGGAGGAGAGCGTGGTGAACCAGGGCTGGATCACCCTGCAGGAGGCCGGCATCAA
CCTGGACCGGAACACCCTGGCCGCCATGCTGATCCGGGAGCTGCGGGCCGCCCTGGAGCTGTTCGAGCAG
GAGGGCCTGGCCCCCTACCTGAGCCGGTGGGAGAAGCTGGACAACTTCATCAACCGGCCCGTGAAGCTGA
TCATCGGCGACAAGGAGATCTTCGGCATCAGCCGGGGCATCGACAAGCAGGGCGCCCTGCTGCTGGAGCA
GGACGGCATCATCAAGCCCTGGATGGGCGGCGAGATCAGCCTGCGGAGCGCCGAGAAGGGGGGATCTGGC
CCCGGCGGCGGCGCGCCAGACTACAAAGACGATGACGATAAACTAGGCGCGCCCACAAGTTTGTACAAAA
AAGCTGAACGAGAAACGTAAAATGATATAAATATCAATATATTAAATTAGATTTTGCATAAAAAACAGAC
TACATAATACTGTAAAACACAACATATCCAGTCACTATGGCGGCCGCATTAGGCACCCCAGGCTTTACAC
TTTATGCTTCCGGCTCGTATAATGTGTGGATTTTGAGTTAGGATCCGTCGAGATTTTCAGGAGCTAAGGA
AGCTAAAATGGAGAAAAAAATCACTGGATATACCACCGTTGATATATCCCAATGGCATCGTAAAGAACAT
TTTGAGGCATTTCAGTCAGTTGCTCAATGTACCTATAACCAGACCGTTCAGCTGGATATTACGGCCTTTT
TAAAGACCGTAAAGAAAAATAAGCACAAGTTTTATCCGGCCTTTATTCACATTCTTGCCCGCCTGATGAA
TGCTCATCCGGAATTCCGTATGGCAATGAAAGACGGTGAGCTGGTGATATGGGATAGTGTTCACCCTTGT
TACACCGTTTTCCATGAGCAAACTGAAACGTTTTCATCGCTCTGGAGTGAATACCACGACGATTTCCGGC
AGTTTCTACACATATATTCGCAAGATGTGGCGTGTTACGGTGAAAACCTGGCCTATTTCCCTAAAGGGTT
TATTGAGAATATGTTTTTCGTCTCAGCCAATCCCTGGGTGAGTTTCACCAGTTTTGATTTAAACGTGGCC
AATATGGACAACTTCTTCGCCCCCGTTTTCACCATGGGCAAATATTATACGCAAGGCGACAAGGTGCTGA
TGCCGCTGGCGATTCAGGTTCATCATGCCGTTTGTGATGGCTTCCATGTCGGCAGAATGCTTAATGAATT
ACAACAGTACTGCGATGAGTGGCAGGGCGGGGCGTAAAGATCTGGATCCGGCTTACTAAAAGCCAGATAA
CAGTATGCGTATTTGCGCGCTGATTTTTGCGGTATAAGAATATATACTGATATGTATACCCGAAGTATGT
CAAAAAGAGGTATGCTATGAAGCAGCGTATTACAGTGACAGTTGACAGCGACAGCTATCAGTTGCTCAAG
GCATATATGATGTCAATATCTCCGGTCTGGTAAGCACAACCATGCAGAATGAAGCCCGTCGTCTGCGTGC
CGAACGCTGGAAAGCGGAAAATCAGGAAGGGATGGCTGAGGTCGCCCGGTTTATTGAAATGAACGGCTCT
TTTGCTGACGAGAACAGGGGCTGGTGAAATGCAGTTTAAGGTTTACACCTATAAAAGAGAGAGCCGTTAT
CGTCTGTTTGTGGATGTACAGAGTGATATTATTGACACGCCCGGGCGACGGATGGTGATCCCCCTGGCCA
GTGCACGTCTGCTGTCAGATAAAGTCTCCCGTGAACTTTACCCGGTGGTGCATATCGGGGATGAAAGCTG
GCGCATGATGACCACCGATATGGCCAGTGTGCCGGTCTCCGTTATCGGGGAAGAAGTGGCTGATCTCAGC
CACCGCGAAAATGACATCAAAAACGCCATTAACCTGATGTTCTGGGGAATATAAATGTCAGGCTCCCTTA
TACACAGCCAGTCTGCAGGTCGACCATAGTGACTGGATATGTTGTGTTTTACAGTATTATGTAGTCTGTT
TTTTATGCAAAATCTAATTTAATATATTGATATTTATATCATTTTACGTTTCTCGTTCAGCTTTCTTGTA
CAAAGTGGTTTAGTAATGAACCGGTCCACCACCACCACCACCACTAAGGATCCGGGGTTGGGGTTGCGCC
TTTTCCAAGGCAGCCCTGGGTTTGCGCAGGGACGCGGCTGCTCTGGGCGTGGTTCCGGGAAACGCAGCGG
CGCCGACCCTGGGTCTCGCACATTCTTCACGTCCGTTCGCAGCGTCACCCGGATCTTCGCCGCTACCCTT
GTGGGCCCCCCGGCGACGCTTCCTGCTCCGCCCCTAAGTCGGGAAGGTTCCTTGCGGTTCGCGGCGTGCC
GGACGTGACAAACGGAAGCCGCACGTCTCACTAGTACCCTCGCAGACGGACAGCGCCAGGGAGCAATGGC
AGCGCGCCGACCGCGATGGGCTGTGGCCAATAGCGGCTGCTCAGCAGGGCGCGCCGAGAGCAGCGGCCGG
GAAGGGGCGGTGCGGGAGGCGGGGTGTGGGGCGGTAGTGTGGGCCCTGTTCCTGCCCGCGCGGTGTTCCG
CATTCTGCAAGCCTCCGGAGCGCACGTCGGCAGTCGGCTCCCTCGTTGACCGAATCACCGACCTCTCTCC
CCAGCAATTCACCATGGCCAAGCCTTTGTCTCAAGAAGAATCCACCCTCATTGAAAGAGCAACGGCTACA
ATCAACAGCATCCCCATCTCTGAAGACTACAGCGTCGCCAGCGCAGCTCTCTCTAGCGACGGCCGCATCT
TCACTGGTGTCAATGTATATCATTTTACTGGGGGACCTTGTGCAGAACTCGTGGTGCTGGGCACTGCTGC
TGCTGCGGCAGCTGGCAACCTGACTTGTATCGTCGCGATCGGAAATGAGAACAGGGGCATCTTGAGCCCC
TGCGGACGGTGCCGACAGGTGCTTCTCGATCTGCATCCTGGGATCAAAGCCATAGTGAAGGACAGTGATG
GACAGCCGACGGCAGTTGGGATTCGTGAATTGCTGCCCTCTGGTTATGTGTGGGAGGGCGAAGGTAGAGG
TTCTCTCCTCACTTGTGGTGATGTTGAAGAAAACCCTGGTCCAATGTCTAGACTGGACAAGAGCAAAGTC
ATAAACGGAGCTCTGGAATTACTCAATGGTGTCGGTATCGAAGGCCTGACGACAAGGAAACTCGCTCAAA
AGCTGGGAGTTGAGCAGCCTACCCTGTACTGGCACGTGAAGAACAAGCGGGCCCTGCTCGATGCCCTGCC
AATCGAGATGCTGGACAGGCATCATACCCACTTCTGCCCCCTGGAAGGCGAGTCATGGCAAGACTTTCTG
CGGAACAACGCCAAGTCATACCGCTGTGCTCTCCTCTCACATCGCGACGGGGCTAAAGTGCATCTCGGCA
CCCGCCCAACAGAGAAACAGTACGAAACCCTGGAAAATCAGCTCGCGTTCCTGTGTCAGCAAGGCTTCTC
CCTGGAGAACGCACTGTACGCTCTGTCCGCCGTGGGCCACTTTACACTGGGCTGCGTATTGGAGGAACAG
GAGCATCAAGTAGCAAAAGAGGAAAGAGAGACACCTACCACCGATTCTATGCCCCCACTTCTGAGACAAG
CAATTGAGCTGTTCGACCGGCAGGGAGCCGAACCTGCCTTCCTTTTCGGCCTGGAACTAATCATATGTGG
CCTGGAGAAACAGCTAAAGTGCGAAAGCGGCGGGCCGACCGACGCCCTTGACGATTTTGACTTAGACATG
CTCCCAGCCGATGCCCTTGACGACTTTGACCTTGATATGCTGCCTGCTGACGCTCTTGACGATTTTGACC
TTGACATGCTCCCCGGGTAACTAAGTAAGGATCGATCCAAGATATCGTATTCTTAACTATGTTGCTCCTT
TTACGCTATGTGGATACGCTGCTTTAATGCCTTTGTATCATGCTATTGCTTCCCGTATGGCTTTCATTTT
CTCCTCCTTGTATAAATCCTGGTTGCTGTCTCTTTATGAGGAGTTGTGGCCCGTTGTCAGGCAACGTGGC
GTGGTGTGCACTGTGTTTGCTGACGCAACCCCCACTGGTTGGGGCATTGCCACCACCTGTCAGCTCCTTT
CCGGGACTTTCGCTTTCCCCCTCCCTATTGCCACGGCGGAACTCATCGCCGCCTGCCTTGCCCGCTGCTG
GACAGGGGCTCGGCTGTTGGGCACTGACAATTCCGTGGTGTTGTCGGGGAAGCTGACGTCCTTTCCATGG
CTGCTCGCCTGTGTTGCCACCTGGATTCTGCGCGGGACGTCCTTCTGCTACGTCCCTTCGGCCCTCAATC
CAGCGGACCTTCCTTCCCGCGGCCTGCTGCCGGCTCTGCGGCCTCTTCCGCGTCTTCGCCTTCGCCCTCA
GACGAGTCGGATCTCCCTTTGGGCCGCCTCCCCGCCTGTTTCGCCTCGGCGTCCGGACTAGAGGTACCTT
TAAGACCAATGACTTACAAGGCAGCTGTAGATCTTAGCCACTTTTTAAAAGAAAAGGGGGGACTGGAAGG
GCTAATTCACTCCCAACGAAGACAAGATCTGCTTTTTGCTTGTACTGGGTCTCTCTGGTTAGACCAGATC
TGAGCCTGGGAGCTCTCTGGCTAACTAGGGAACCCACTGCTTAAGCCTCAATAAAGCTTGCCTTGAGTGC
TTCAAGTAGTGTGTGCCCGTCTGTTGTGTGACTCTGGTAACTAGAGATCCCTCAGACCCTTTTAGTCAGT
GTGGAAAATCTCTAGCAGTAGTAGTTCATGTCATCTTATTATTCAGTATTTATAACTTGCAAAGAAATGA
ATATCAGAGAGTGAGAGGAACTTGTTTATTGCAGCTTATAATGGTTACAAATAAAGCAATAGCATCACAA
ATTTCACAAATAAAGCATTTTTTTCACTGCATTCTAGTTGTGGTTTGTCCAAACTCATCAATGTATCTTA
TCATGTCTGGCTCTAGCTATCCCGCCCCTAACTCCGCCCATCCCGCCCCTAACTCCGCCCAGTTCCGCCC
ATTCTCCGCCCCATGGCTGACTAATTTTTTTTATTTATGCAGAGGCCGAGGCCGCCTCGGCCTCTGAGCT
ATTCCAGAAGTAGTGAGGAGGCTTTTTTGGAGGCCTTTCAAATATGTATCCGCTCATGAGACAATAACCC
TGATAAATGCTTCAATAATATTGAAAAAGGAAGAGTATGAGTATTCAACATTTCCGTGTCGCCCTTATTC
CCTTTTTTGCGGCATTTTGCCTTCCTGTTTTTGCTCACCCAGAAACGCTGGTGAAAGTAAAAGATGCTGA
AGATCAGTTGGGTGCACGAGTGGGTTACATCGAACTGGATCTCAACAGCGGTAAGATCCTTGAGAGTTTT
CGCCCCGAAGAACGTTTTCCAATGATGAGCACTTTTAAAGTTCTGCTATGTGGCGCGGTATTATCCCGTA
TTGACGCCGGGCAAGAGCAACTCGGTCGCCGCATACACTATTCTCAGAATGACTTGGTTGAGTACTCACC
AGTCACAGAAAAGCATCTTACGGATGGCATGACAGTAAGAGAATTATGCAGTGCTGCCATAACCATGAGT
GATAACACTGCGGCCAACTTACTTCTGACAACGATCGGAGGACCGAAGGAGCTAACCGCTTTTTTGCACA
ACATGGGGGATCATGTAACTCGCCTTGATCGTTGGGAACCGGAGCTGAATGAAGCCATACCAAACGACGA
GCGTGACACCACGATGCCTGTAGCAATGGCAACAACGTTGCGCAAACTATTAACTGGCGAACTACTTACT
CTAGCTTCCCGGCAACAATTAATAGACTGGATGGAGGCGGATAAAGTTGCAGGACCACTTCTGCGCTCGG
CCCTTCCGGCTGGCTGGTTTATTGCTGATAAATCTGGAGCCGGTGAGCGTGGGTCTCGCGGTATCATTGC
AGCACTGGGGCCAGATGGTAAGCCCTCCCGTATCGTAGTTATCTACACGACGGGGAGTCAGGCAACTATG
GATGAACGAAATAGACAGATCGCTGAGATAGGTGCCTCACTGATTAAGCATTGGTAACTGTCAGACCAAG
TTTACTCATATATACTTTAGATTGATTTAAAACTTCATTTTTAATTTAAAAGGATCTAGGTGAAGATCCT
TTTTGATAATCTCATGACCAAAATCCCTTAACGTGAGTTTTCGTTCCACTGAGCGTCAGACCCCGTAGAA
AAGATCAAAGGATCTTCTTGAGATCCTTTTTTTCTGCGCGTAATCTGCTGCTTGCAAACAAAAAAACCAC
CGCTACCAGCGGTGGTTTGTTTGCCGGATCAAGAGCTACCAACTCTTTTTCCGAAGGTAACTGGCTTCAG
CAGAGCGCAGATACCAAATACTGTTCTTCTAGTGTAGCCGTAGTTAGGCCACCACTTCAAGAACTCTGTA
GCACCGCCTACATACCTCGCTCTGCTAATCCTGTTACCAGTGGCTGCTGCCAGTGGCGATAAGTCGTGTC
TTACCGGGTTGGACTCAAGACGATAGTTACCGGATAAGGCGCAGCGGTCGGGCTGAACGGGGGGTTCGTG
CACACAGCCCAGCTTGGAGCGAACGACCTACACCGAACTGAGATACCTACAGCGTGAGCTATGAGAAAGC
GCCACGCTTCCCGAAGGGAGAAAGGCGGACAGGTATCCGGTAAGCGGCAGGGTCGGAACAGGAGAGCGCA
CGAGGGAGCTTCCAGGGGGAAACGCCTGGTATCTTTATAGTCCTGTCGGGTTTCGCCACCTCTGACTTGA
GCGTCGATTTTTGTGATGCTCGTCAGGGGGGCGGAGCCTATGGAAAAACGCCAGCAACGCGGCCTTTTTA
CGGTTCCTGGCCTTTTGCTGGCCTTTTGCTCACATGTTCTTTCCTGCGTTATCCCCTGATTCTGTGGATA
ACCGTATTACCGCCTTTGAGTGAGCTGATACCGCTCGCCGCAGCCGAACGACCGAGCGCAGCGAGTCAGT
GAGCGAGGAAGCGGAAGAGCGCCCAATACGCAAACCGCCTCTCCCCGCGCGTTGGCCGATTCATTAATGC
AGCTGGCACGACAGGTTTCCCGACTGGAAAGCGGGCAGTGAGCGCAACGCAATTAATGTGAGTTAGCTCA
CTCATTAGGCACCCCAGGCTTTACACTTTATGCTTCCGGCTCGTATGTTGTGTGGAATTGTGAGCGGATA
ACAATTTCACACAGGAAACAGCTATGACCATGATTACGCCAAGCGCGCAATTAACCCTCACTAAAGGGAA
CAAAAGCTGGAGCTGCAAGCTTAATGTAGTCTTATGCAATACTCTTGTAGTCTTGCAACATGGTAACGAT
GAGTTAGCAACATGCCTTACAAGGAGAGAAAAAGCACCGTGCATGCCGATTGGTGGAAGTAAGGTGGTAC
GATCGTGCCTTATTAGGAAGGCAACAGACGGGTCTGACATGGATTGGACGAACCACTGAATTGCCGCATT
GCAGAGATATTGTATTTAAGTGCCTAGCTCGATACATAAACGGGTCTCTCTGGTTAGACCAGATCTGAGC
CTGGGAGCTCTCTGGCTAACTAGGGAACCCACTGCTTAAGCCTCAATAAAGCTTGCCTTGAGTGCTTCAA
GTAGTGTGTGCCCGTCTGTTGTGTGACTCTGGTAACTAGAGATCCCTCAGACCCTTTTAGTCAGTGTGGA
AAATCTCTAGCAGTGGCGCCCGAACAGGGACTTGAAAGCGAAAGGGAAACCAGAGGAGCTCTCTCGACGC
AGGACTCGGCTTGCTGAAGCGCGCACGGCAAGAGGCGAGGGGCGGCGACTGGTGAGTACGCCAAAAATTT
TGACTAGCGGAGGCTAGAAGGAGAGAGATGGGTGCGAGAGCGTCAGTATTAAGCGGGGGAGAATTAGATC
GCGATGGGAAAAAATTCGGTTAAGGCCAGGGGGAAAGAAAAAATATAAATTAAAACATATAGTATGGGCA
AGCAGGGAGCTAGAACGATTCGCAGTTAATCCTGGCCTGTTAGAAACATCAGAAGGCTGTAGACAAATAC
TGGGACAGCTACAACCATCCCTTCAGACAGGATCAGAAGAACTTAGATCATTATATAATACAGTAGCAAC
CCTCTATTGTGTGCATCAAAGGATAGAGATAAAAGACACCAAGGAAGCTTTAGACAAGATAGAGGAAGAG
CAAAACAAAAGTAAGACCACCGCACAGCAAGCGGCCGCTGATCTTCAGACCTGGAGGAGGAGATATGAGG
GACAATTGGAGAAGTGAATTATATAAATATAAAGTAGTAAAAATTGAACCATTAGGAGTAGCACCCACCA
AGGCAAAGAGAAGAGTGGTGCAGAGAGAAAAAAGAGCAGTGGGAATAGGAGCTTTGTTCCTTGGGTTCTT
GGGAGCAGCAGGAAGCACTATGGGCGCAGCGTCAATGACGCTGACGGTACAGGCCAGACAATTATTGTCT
GGTATAGTGCAGCAGCAGAACAATTTGCTGAGGGCTATTGAGGCGCAACAGCATCTGTTGCAACTCACAG
TCTGGGGCATCAAGCAGCTCCAGGCAAGAATCCTGGCTGTGGAAAGATACCTAAAGGATCAACAGCTCCT
GGGGATTTGGGGTTGCTCTGGAAAACTCATTTGCACCACTGCTGTGCCTTGGAATGCTAGTTGGAGTAAT
AAATCTCTGGAACAGATTTGGAATCACACGACCTGGATGGAGTGGGACAGAGAAATTAACAATTACACAA
GCTTAATACACTCCTTAATTGAAGAATCGCAAAACCAGCAAGAAAAGAATGAACAAGAATTATTGGAATT
AGATAAATGGGCAAGTTTGTGGAATTGGTTTAACATAACAAATTGGCTGTGGTATATAAAATTATTCATA
ATGATAGTAGGAGGCTTGGTAGGTTTAAGAATAGTTTTTGCTGTACTTTCTATAGTGAATAGAGTTAGGC
AGGGATATTCACCATTATCGTTTCAGACCCACCTCCCAACCCCGAGGGGACAATTCTCGACCTCGAGACA
AATGGCAGTATTCATCCACAATTTTAAAAGAAAAGGGGGGATTGGGGGGTACAGTGCAGGGGAAAGAATA
GTAGACATAATAGCAACAGACATACAAACTAAAGAATTACAAAAACAAATTACAAAAATTCAAAATTTTC
GGGTT
Features (pLannotate 1.2.2; 35 found; start..end, strand, type, name):
     48..362     +  promoter       tight TRE promoter: Tet-responsive promoter PTight, consisting of seven tet operator sequences followed by the minimal CMV promoter
    429..1388    +  CDS            birA: BIRA_ECOLI - Also known as bioR, dhbB. Experimental evidence at protein level: Swiss-Prot protein existence level 1. Acts both as a biotin--[acetyl-CoA-carboxylase] ligase and a biotin-operon repressor. In the presence of ATP, BirA activates biotin to form the BirA-biotinyl-5'-adenylate (BirA-bio-5'-AMP or holoBirA) complex. HoloBirA can either transfer the biotinyl moiety to the biotin carboxyl carrier protein (BCCP) subunit of acetyl-CoA carboxylase, or bind to the biotin operator site and inhibit transcription of the operon. From Escherichia coli (strain K12).
   1419..1442    +  CDS            3xFLAG (fragment): three tandem FLAG® epitope tags
   1455..1579    +  protein_bind   attR1: mutant version of attR; recombination site for the Gateway® LR reaction LR Clonase™
   1604..1634    +  promoter       lac UV5 promoter: E. coli lac promoter with an "up" mutation
   1658..1687    +  promoter       cat promoter (fragment): promoter of the E. coli cat gene encoding chloramphenicol acetyltransferase
   1688..2347    +  CDS            CmR: chloramphenicol acetyltransferase; cat; confers resistance to chloramphenicol
   2526..2684    +  CDS            ccdA (fragment): CCDA_ECO57 - Also known as H, letA. Experimental evidence at protein level: Swiss-Prot protein existence level 1. Antitoxin component of a type II toxin-antitoxin (TA) system which inhibits the post-segregational killing (PSK) of plasmid-free cells, also referred to as a plasmid addiction system. Binds to and blocks the activity of CcdB; will also remove bound CcdB protein from the CcdB-GyrA complex by forming a CcdA-CcdB complex, a process termed rejuvenation. Functions as a transcriptional corepressor for the ccdAB operon, repression also requires CcdB (By similarity). From Escherichia coli
   2689..2991    +  CDS            ccdB: CCDB_ECOLI - Also known as G, letB, letD. Experimental evidence at protein level: Swiss-Prot protein existence level 1. Toxic component of a type II toxin-antitoxin (TA) system, functioning in plasmid maintainence. Responsible for the post- segregational killing (PSK) of plasmid-free cells, also referred to as a plasmid addiction system. Half-life of over 2 hours. Cell killing by CcdB is accompanied by filamentation, defects in chromosome and plasmid segregation, defects in cell division, formation of anucleate cells, decreased DNA synthesis and plasmid loss. Interferes with the activity of DN
   3035..3159    -  protein_bind   attR2: mutant version of attR; recombination site for the Gateway® LR reaction LR Clonase™
   3176..3194    +  CDS            9xHis (fragment): 9xHis affinity tag
   3204..3714    +  promoter       hPGK promoter: human phosphoglycerate kinase 1 promoter
   3724..4119    +  CDS            BSD: blasticidin S deaminase; Aspergillus terreus BSD; confers resistance to blasticidin
   4174..4871    +  CDS            rtTA3 (fragment): reverse tetracycline transactivator 3 activates expression from Tet-responsive promoters in the presence of doxycycline
   4801..4911    +  CDS            VP48: 3 tandem repeats of the minimal activation domain of herpes simplex virus VP16 (Cheng et al., 2013)
   4947..5495    +  misc_feature   WPRE (fragment): woodchuck hepatitis virus posttranscriptional regulatory element
   5521..5592    +  CDS            nef (fragment): NEF_HV1Z2 - Experimental evidence at protein level: Swiss-Prot protein existence level 1. Extracellular Nef protein targets CD4(+) T-lymphocytes for apoptosis by interacting with CXCR4 surface receptors. From Human immunodeficiency virus type 1 group M subtype D (isolate Z2/CDC-Z34) (HIV-1).
   5594..5827    +  LTR            3' LTR (ΔU3): self-inactivating 3' long terminal repeat (LTR) from HIV-1
   5899..6020    +  polyA_signal   SV40 poly(A) signal: SV40 polyadenylation signal
   6060..6195    +  rep_origin     SV40 ori: SV40 origin of replication
   6203..6266    +  promoter       AmpR promoter: bla
   6267..7127    +  CDS            AmpR: β-lactamase; bla; confers resistance to ampicillin, carbenicillin, and related antibiotics
   7298..7886    +  rep_origin     ori: high-copy-number ColE1/pMB1/pBR322/pUC origin of replication
   8069..8161    +  CDS            lacI (fragment): lac repressor; lacI; The lac repressor binds to the lac operator to inhibit transcription in E. coli. This inhibition can be relieved by adding lactose or isopropyl-β-D-thiogalactopyranoside (IPTG).
   8174..8195    +  protein_bind   CAP binding site: CAP binding activates transcription in the presence of cAMP. E. coli catabolite activator protein
   8210..8240    +  promoter       lac promoter: promoter for the E. coli lac operon
   8248..8264    +  protein_bind   lac operator: The lac repressor binds to the lac operator to inhibit transcription in E. coli. This inhibition can be relieved by adding lactose or isopropyl-β-D-thiogalactopyranoside (IPTG). lac repressor encoded by lacI
   8309..8327    +  promoter       T3 promoter: promoter for bacteriophage T3 RNA polymerase
   8355..8581    +  promoter       RSV promoter: Rous sarcoma virus enhancer/promoter
   8582..8762    +  LTR            5' LTR (truncated): truncated 5' long terminal repeat (LTR) from HIV-1
   8809..8934    +  misc_feature   HIV-1 Ψ: packaging signal of human immunodeficiency virus type 1
   8918..9281    +  CDS            HIV-1 gag (fragment): gag protein from human immunodeficiency virus 1; gag
   9427..9660    +  misc_feature   RRE: The Rev response element (RRE) of HIV-1 allows for Rev-dependent mRNA export from the nucleus to the cytoplasm.
  10037..10061   +  CDS            Rev (fragment): human immunodeficiency virus 1 (HIV-1) Rev protein; rev; enhances nuclear export of unspliced and incompletely spliced viral mRNAs
  10102..10219   +  misc_feature   cPPT/CTS: central polypurine tract and central termination sequence of HIV-1
