[The description below was written by a language model from this plasmid's Addgene catalogue record and pLannotate feature annotations shown in this document.]
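Description:
pCW57.1_V5_BirA*_FLAG_Nt is an empty third-generation, doxycycline-inducible lentiviral Gateway destination vector derived from pCW57.1. It is designed to fuse a V5-BirA(R118G)-FLAG module to the N-terminus of any gene recombined into it. The viral backbone has an RSV promoter driving a truncated HIV-1 5' LTR, followed by the Ψ packaging signal, RRE and cPPT/CTS. Downstream lie a WPRE and a self-inactivating ΔU3 3' LTR. In bacteria the plasmid replicates from a high-copy ColE1/pUC-type origin and carries ampicillin resistance. The Gateway cassette adds chloramphenicol resistance and the ccdB toxin gene, so the unrecombined vector must be kept in a ccdB-tolerant strain.

The payload begins with a tight TRE promoter (seven tet operators plus a minimal CMV promoter). This drives the E. coli biotin ligase birA coding sequence, which the catalogue lists as the promiscuous R118G mutant, followed by a FLAG epitope. The V5 tag named in the catalogue is not annotated in the feature table. Immediately downstream is the attR1–CmR–ccdB–attR2 cassette. An LR reaction replaces this cassette with the gene of interest, and ccdB counterselects against non-recombinants. A short annotated His-tag fragment follows attR2.

A separate human PGK promoter expresses the blasticidin deaminase gene and an rtTA3-type reverse tetracycline transactivator, which the catalogue describes as linked by a 2A element. In the annotated sequence the blasticidin gene comes before the transactivator. Transduced cells can therefore be selected with blasticidin, and they supply the transactivator needed for doxycycline-dependent expression of the fusion. The BirA* tag points to proximity-dependent biotinylation (BioID) mapping of the interaction partners of a bait protein, although the record does not state this use.
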