Addgene plasmid #194070: pCW57.1_V5_BirA*_FLAG_Nt
Purpose: (Empty Backbone) 3rd generation, Inducible lentiviral expression, TRE-gateway; PGK-rtTA-2A-blasti
Depositing lab: RESOLUTE Consortium & Giulio Superti-Furga. Depositing organization: CeMM Research Center for Molecular Medicine.
Backbone
  Vector backbone: pCW57.1
  Backbone manufacturer: David Root (Addgene plasmid # 41393)
  Vector type: Mammalian Expression, Lentiviral
  Selectable markers: Blasticidin
  Tag / fusion protein: V5-BirA(R118G)-FLAG (N terminal on insert)
Growth in bacteria
  Bacterial resistance: Chloramphenicol and Ampicillin, 25 & 100 μg/mL
  Growth temperature: 37°C
  Growth strain: ccdB Survival
  Copy number: Unknown
Gene/Insert
  Gene/Insert name: None
  Tag / fusion protein: V5-BirA(R118G)-FLAG (N terminal on insert)
Resource information
  A portion of this plasmid was derived from a plasmid made by: Vector modified from David Root (Addgene plasmid # 41393)
Terms and licenses: Academic/Nonprofit Terms; Industry Terms: Not Available to Industry
How to cite: pCW57.1_V5_BirA*_FLAG_Nt was a gift from RESOLUTE Consortium & Giulio Superti-Furga (Addgene plasmid # 194070 ; http://n2t.net/addgene:194070 ; RRID:Addgene_194070)
